Addgene plasmid #27101: pGEX-αTAT1[2-236]
Depositing lab: Maxence Nachury. Depositing organization: Stanford University. Publication: The major alpha-tubulin K40 acetyltransferase alphaTAT1 promotes rapid ciliogenesis and efficient mechanosensation. Shida T, Cueva JG, Xu Z, Goodman MB, Nachury MV. Proc Natl Acad Sci U S A. 2010 Dec 14;107(50):21517-22. doi: 10.1073/pnas.1013728107. Epub 2010 Nov 10. PubMed 21068373.
Backbone
  Vector backbone: pGEX-6P1
  Backbone size w/o insert (bp): 4981
  Vector type: Bacterial Expression
Growth in bacteria
  Bacterial resistance: Ampicillin, 100 μg/mL
  Growth temperature: 37°C
  Growth strain: DH5alpha
  Copy number: High Copy
Gene/Insert
  Gene/Insert name: αTubulin K40 acetyltransferase (alt name: αTAT1)
  Species: H. sapiens (human)
  Insert size (bp): 708
  Entrez Gene: ATAT1 (a.k.a. C6orf134, MEC17, Nbla00487, TAT, alpha-TAT, alpha-TAT1)
  Tag / fusion protein: GST (N terminal on backbone)
  Cloning method: Restriction Enzyme; 5′ cloning site BamH1 (not destroyed); 3′ cloning site EcoR1 (not destroyed)
  Sequencing primers: 5′ pGEX-Foward; 3′ pGEX-Reverse
Terms and licenses: Academic/Nonprofit Terms; Industry Terms: Not Available to Industry
How to cite: pGEX-αTAT1[2-236] was a gift from Maxence Nachury (Addgene plasmid # 27101 ; http://n2t.net/addgene:27101 ; RRID:Addgene_27101)
