[The description below was written by a language model from this plasmid's Addgene catalogue record and pLannotate feature annotations shown in this document.]
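Description:
pGEX-αTAT1[2-236] is a bacterial expression plasmid built on the pGEX-6P1 backbone for producing a GST-tagged fragment of human α-tubulin K40 acetyltransferase (αTAT1, gene ATAT1, also known as MEC17 or C6orf134) in E. coli. The roughly 708 bp insert, which by its name corresponds to residues 2–236 of the protein, was cloned between BamHI and EcoRI sites that both remain intact, placing it in frame downstream of the Schistosoma japonicum glutathione S-transferase coding sequence carried on the backbone. The automated annotation labels the insert by its closest match to the bovine ATAT1 orthologue, but the catalogue entry records the species as human. The plasmid is about 5.7 kb, replicates from a high-copy ColE1/pMB1-type origin and is selected with ampicillin through the β-lactamase gene.

Expression of the GST–αTAT1 fusion is driven by the strong hybrid tac promoter, which is controlled by an adjacent lac operator. The plasmid also carries its own lacI gene under the lacIq promoter, so abundant lac repressor keeps the fusion off until IPTG is added, independent of the host strain's genotype. Remnants of lac promoter/lacZα, rop and bom sequences are backbone carry-over with no role in the payload. pGEX-6P vectors normally include a protease cleavage site between GST and the insert; the short gap between the two coding regions is consistent with this, although the feature table does not annotate it. The construct is suited to glutathione-affinity purification of recombinant αTAT1 fragment, for example for in vitro tubulin acetylation assays, in keeping with the associated work identifying αTAT1 as the major α-tubulin K40 acetyltransferase.
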