Features (pLannotate 1.2.2; 17 found; start..end, strand, type, name):
      6..107     -  CDS            yciV (fragment): RNAAM_ECOLI - Also known as trpH From Escherichia coli (strain K12).
    183..211     +  promoter       tac promoter: strong E. coli promoter; hybrid between the trp and lac UV5 promoters
    219..235     +  protein_bind   lac operator: The lac repressor binds to the lac operator to inhibit transcription in E. coli. This inhibition can be relieved by adding lactose or isopropyl-β-D-thiogalactopyranoside (IPTG). lac repressor encoded by lacI
    258..911     +  CDS            GST26_SCHJA: Experimental evidence at protein level: Swiss-Prot protein existence level 1. GST isoenzymes appear to play a central role in the parasite detoxification system. Other functions are also suspected including a role in increasing the solubility of haematin in the parasite gut. From Schistosoma japonicum (Blood fluke).
    951..1655    +  CDS            ATAT1: ATAT_BOVIN - Also known as MEC17 From Bos taurus (Bovine).
   1706..1745    +  CDS            rop (fragment): Rop protein, which maintains plasmids at low copy number; rop
   1847..1887    +  misc_feature   bom (fragment): basis of mobility region from pBR322
   1992..2096    +  promoter       AmpR promoter: bla
   2097..2957    +  CDS            AmpR: β-lactamase; bla; confers resistance to ampicillin, carbenicillin, and related antibiotics
   3128..3716    +  rep_origin     ori: high-copy-number ColE1/pMB1/pBR322/pUC origin of replication
   3902..3953    -  misc_feature   bom (fragment): basis of mobility region from pBR322
   3960..4037    +  promoter       lacIq promoter: lacI (mutant); In the lacIq allele, a single base change in the promoter boosts expression of the lacI gene about 10-fold.
   4038..5120    +  CDS            lacI: lac repressor; lacI; The lac repressor binds to the lac operator to inhibit transcription in E. coli. This inhibition can be relieved by adding lactose or isopropyl-β-D-thiogalactopyranoside (IPTG).
   5133..5154    +  protein_bind   CAP binding site: CAP binding activates transcription in the presence of cAMP. E. coli catabolite activator protein
   5169..5199    +  promoter       lac promoter: promoter for the E. coli lac operon
   5207..5223    +  protein_bind   lac operator: The lac repressor binds to the lac operator to inhibit transcription in E. coli. This inhibition can be relieved by adding lactose or isopropyl-β-D-thiogalactopyranoside (IPTG). lac repressor encoded by lacI
   5243..5416    +  CDS            lacZα: LacZα fragment of β-galactosidase; lacZ fragment
>Addgene plasmid #27101 | pGEX-αTAT1[2-236] | depositor full sequence | sequence record 12826 | Author sequence
ACGTTATCGACTGCACGGTGCACCAATGCTTCTGGCGTCAGGCAGCCATCGGAAGCTGTGGTATGGCTGT
GCAGGTCGTAAATCACTGCATAATTCGTGTCGCTCAAGGCGCACTCCCGTTCTGGATAATGTTTTTTGCG
CCGACATCATAACGGTTCTGGCAAATATTCTGAAATGAGCTGTTGACAATTAATCATCGGCTCGTATAAT
GTGTGGAATTGTGAGCGGATAACAATTTCACACAGGAAACAGTATTCATGTCCCCTATACTAGGTTATTG
GAAAATTAAGGGCCTTGTGCAACCCACTCGACTTCTTTTGGAATATCTTGAAGAAAAATATGAAGAGCAT
TTGTATGAGCGCGATGAAGGTGATAAATGGCGAAACAAAAAGTTTGAATTGGGTTTGGAGTTTCCCAATC
TTCCTTATTATATTGATGGTGATGTTAAATTAACACAGTCTATGGCCATCATACGTTATATAGCTGACAA
GCACAACATGTTGGGTGGTTGTCCAAAAGAGCGTGCAGAGATTTCAATGCTTGAAGGAGCGGTTTTGGAT
ATTAGATACGGTGTTTCGAGAATTGCATATAGTAAAGACTTTGAAACTCTCAAAGTTGATTTTCTTAGCA
AGCTACCTGAAATGCTGAAAATGTTCGAAGATCGTTTATGTCATAAAACATATTTAAATGGTGATCATGT
AACCCATCCTGACTTCATGTTGTATGACGCTCTTGATGTTGTTTTATACATGGACCCAATGTGCCTGGAT
GCGTTCCCAAAATTAGTTTGTTTTAAAAAACGTATTGAAGCTATCCCACAAATTGATAAGTACTTGAAAT
CCAGCAAGTATATAGCATGGCCTTTGCAGGGCTGGCAAGCCACGTTTGGTGGTGGCGACCATCCTCCAAA
ATCGGATCTGGAAGTTCTGTTCCAGGGGCCCCTGGGATCCGAGTTCCCGTTCGATGTGGACGCGCTGTTC
CCGGAGCGGATCACGGTGCTGGACCAGCACCTGAGGCCCCCAGCCCGCCGACCCGGAACCACAACGCCGG
CCCGTGTTGATCTACAGCAGCAAATTATGACCATTATAGATGAACTGGGCAAGGCTTCTGCCAAGGCCCA
GAATCTTTCCGCTCCTATCACTAGTGCATCAAGGATGCAGAGTAACCGCCATGTTGTTTATATTCTCAAA
GACAGTTCAGCCCGACCGGCTGGAAAAGGAGCCATTATTGGTTTCATCAAAGTTGGATACAAGAAGCTCT
TTGTACTGGATGATCGTGAGGCTCATAATGAGGTAGAACCACTTTGCATCCTGGACTTTTACATCCATGA
GTCTGTGCAACGCCATGGCCATGGGCGAGAACTCTTCCAGTATATGTTGCAGAAGGAGCGAGTGGAACCG
CACCAACTGGCAATTGACCGACCCTCACAGAAGCTGCTGAAATTCCTGAATAAGCACTACAATCTGGAGA
CCACAGTCCCACAGGTGAACAACTTTGTGATCTTTGAAGGCTTCTTTGCCCATCAACATCGGCCCCCTGC
TCCCTCTCTGAGGGCAACTCGACACTCTCGTGCTGCTGCAGTCGATCCCACGCCCGCTGCTCCAGCAAGG
AAGCTGCCACCCAAGAGAGCAGAGGGAGACATCAAGCCATACTCCTAAGAATTCCCGGGTCGACTCGAGC
GGCCGCATCGTGACTGACTGACGATCTGCCTCGCGCGTTTCGGTGATGACGGTGAAAACCTCTGACACAT
GCAGCTCCCGGAGACGGTCACAGCTTGTCTGTAAGCGGATGCCGGGAGCAGACAAGCCCGTCAGGGCGCG
TCAGCGGGTGTTGGCGGGTGTCGGGGCGCAGCCATGACCCAGTCACGTAGCGATAGCGGAGTGTATAATT
CTTGAAGACGAAAGGGCCTCGTGATACGCCTATTTTTATAGGTTAATGTCATGATAATAATGGTTTCTTA
GACGTCAGGTGGCACTTTTCGGGGAAATGTGCGCGGAACCCCTATTTGTTTATTTTTCTAAATACATTCA
AATATGTATCCGCTCATGAGACAATAACCCTGATAAATGCTTCAATAATATTGAAAAAGGAAGAGTATGA
GTATTCAACATTTCCGTGTCGCCCTTATTCCCTTTTTTGCGGCATTTTGCCTTCCTGTTTTTGCTCACCC
AGAAACGCTGGTGAAAGTAAAAGATGCTGAAGATCAGTTGGGTGCACGAGTGGGTTACATCGAACTGGAT
CTCAACAGCGGTAAGATCCTTGAGAGTTTTCGCCCCGAAGAACGTTTTCCAATGATGAGCACTTTTAAAG
TTCTGCTATGTGGCGCGGTATTATCCCGTGTTGACGCCGGGCAAGAGCAACTCGGTCGCCGCATACACTA
TTCTCAGAATGACTTGGTTGAGTACTCACCAGTCACAGAAAAGCATCTTACGGATGGCATGACAGTAAGA
GAATTATGCAGTGCTGCCATAACCATGAGTGATAACACTGCGGCCAACTTACTTCTGACAACGATCGGAG
GACCGAAGGAGCTAACCGCTTTTTTGCACAACATGGGGGATCATGTAACTCGCCTTGATCGTTGGGAACC
GGAGCTGAATGAAGCCATACCAAACGACGAGCGTGACACCACGATGCCTGCAGCAATGGCAACAACGTTG
CGCAAACTATTAACTGGCGAACTACTTACTCTAGCTTCCCGGCAACAATTAATAGACTGGATGGAGGCGG
ATAAAGTTGCAGGACCACTTCTGCGCTCGGCCCTTCCGGCTGGCTGGTTTATTGCTGATAAATCTGGAGC
CGGTGAGCGTGGGTCTCGCGGTATCATTGCAGCACTGGGGCCAGATGGTAAGCCCTCCCGTATCGTAGTT
ATCTACACGACGGGGAGTCAGGCAACTATGGATGAACGAAATAGACAGATCGCTGAGATAGGTGCCTCAC
TGATTAAGCATTGGTAACTGTCAGACCAAGTTTACTCATATATACTTTAGATTGATTTAAAACTTCATTT
TTAATTTAAAAGGATCTAGGTGAAGATCCTTTTTGATAATCTCATGACCAAAATCCCTTAACGTGAGTTT
TCGTTCCACTGAGCGTCAGACCCCGTAGAAAAGATCAAAGGATCTTCTTGAGATCCTTTTTTTCTGCGCG
TAATCTGCTGCTTGCAAACAAAAAAACCACCGCTACCAGCGGTGGTTTGTTTGCCGGATCAAGAGCTACC
AACTCTTTTTCCGAAGGTAACTGGCTTCAGCAGAGCGCAGATACCAAATACTGTCCTTCTAGTGTAGCCG
TAGTTAGGCCACCACTTCAAGAACTCTGTAGCACCGCCTACATACCTCGCTCTGCTAATCCTGTTACCAG
TGGCTGCTGCCAGTGGCGATAAGTCGTGTCTTACCGGGTTGGACTCAAGACGATAGTTACCGGATAAGGC
GCAGCGGTCGGGCTGAACGGGGGGTTCGTGCACACAGCCCAGCTTGGAGCGAACGACCTACACCGAACTG
AGATACCTACAGCGTGAGCTATGAGAAAGCGCCACGCTTCCCGAAGGGAGAAAGGCGGACAGGTATCCGG
TAAGCGGCAGGGTCGGAACAGGAGAGCGCACGAGGGAGCTTCCAGGGGGAAACGCCTGGTATCTTTATAG
TCCTGTCGGGTTTCGCCACCTCTGACTTGAGCGTCGATTTTTGTGATGCTCGTCAGGGGGGCGGAGCCTA
TGGAAAAACGCCAGCAACGCGGCCTTTTTACGGTTCCTGGCCTTTTGCTGGCCTTTTGCTCACATGTTCT
TTCCTGCGTTATCCCCTGATTCTGTGGATAACCGTATTACCGCCTTTGAGTGAGCTGATACCGCTCGCCG
CAGCCGAACGACCGAGCGCAGCGAGTCAGTGAGCGAGGAAGCGGAAGAGCGCCTGATGCGGTATTTTCTC
CTTACGCATCTGTGCGGTATTTCACACCGCATAAATTCCGACACCATCGAATGGTGCAAAACCTTTCGCG
GTATGGCATGATAGCGCCCGGAAGAGAGTCAATTCAGGGTGGTGAATGTGAAACCAGTAACGTTATACGA
TGTCGCAGAGTATGCCGGTGTCTCTTATCAGACCGTTTCCCGCGTGGTGAACCAGGCCAGCCACGTTTCT
GCGAAAACGCGGGAAAAAGTGGAAGCGGCGATGGCGGAGCTGAATTACATTCCCAACCGCGTGGCACAAC
AACTGGCGGGCAAACAGTCGTTGCTGATTGGCGTTGCCACCTCCAGTCTGGCCCTGCACGCGCCGTCGCA
AATTGTCGCGGCGATTAAATCTCGCGCCGATCAACTGGGTGCCAGCGTGGTGGTGTCGATGGTAGAACGA
AGCGGCGTCGAAGCCTGTAAAGCGGCGGTGCACAATCTTCTCGCGCAACGCGTCAGTGGGCTGATCATTA
ACTATCCGCTGGATGACCAGGATGCCATTGCTGTGGAAGCTGCCTGCACTAATGTTCCGGCGTTATTTCT
TGATGTCTCTGACCAGACACCCATCAACAGTATTATTTTCTCCCATGAAGACGGTACGCGACTGGGCGTG
GAGCATCTGGTCGCATTGGGTCACCAGCAAATCGCGCTGTTAGCGGGCCCATTAAGTTCTGTCTCGGCGC
GTCTGCGTCTGGCTGGCTGGCATAAATATCTCACTCGCAATCAAATTCAGCCGATAGCGGAACGGGAAGG
CGACTGGAGTGCCATGTCCGGTTTTCAACAAACCATGCAAATGCTGAATGAGGGCATCGTTCCCACTGCG
ATGCTGGTTGCCAACGATCAGATGGCGCTGGGCGCAATGCGCGCCATTACCGAGTCCGGGCTGCGCGTTG
GTGCGGATATCTCGGTAGTGGGATACGACGATACCGAAGACAGCTCATGTTATATCCCGCCGTCAACCAC
CATCAAACAGGATTTTCGCCTGCTGGGGCAAACCAGCGTGGACCGCTTGCTGCAACTCTCTCAGGGCCAG
GCGGTGAAGGGCAATCAGCTGTTGCCCGTCTCACTGGTGAAAAGAAAAACCACCCTGGCGCCCAATACGC
AAACCGCCTCTCCCCGCGCGTTGGCCGATTCATTAATGCAGCTGGCACGACAGGTTTCCCGACTGGAAAG
CGGGCAGTGAGCGCAACGCAATTAATGTGAGTTAGCTCACTCATTAGGCACCCCAGGCTTTACACTTTAT
GCTTCCGGCTCGTATGTTGTGTGGAATTGTGAGCGGATAACAATTTCACACAGGAAACAGCTATGACCAT
GATTACGGATTCACTGGCCGTCGTTTTACAACGTCGTGACTGGGAAAACCCTGGCGTTACCCAACTTAAT
CGCCTTGCAGCACATCCCCCTTTCGCCAGCTGGCGTAATAGCGAAGAGGCCCGCACCGATCGCCCTTCCC
AACAGTTGCGCAGCCTGAATGGCGAATGGCGCTTTGCCTGGTTTCCGGCACCAGAAGCGGTGCCGGAAAG
CTGGCTGGAGTGCGATCTTCCTGAGGCCGATACTGTCGTCGTCCCCTCAAACTGGCAGATGCACGGTTAC
GATGCGCCCATCTACACCAACGTAACCTATCCCATTACGGTCAATCCGCCGTTTGTTCCCACGGAGAATC
CGACGGGTTGTTACTCGCTCACATTTAATGTTGATGAAAGCTGGCTACAGGAAGGCCAGACGCGAATTAT
TTTTGATGGCGTTGGAATT
