>Addgene plasmid #27101 | pGEX-αTAT1[2-236] | addgene partial sequence | sequence record 33373 | 27101 with pGEX-5
TTCTGTTCCAGGGGCCCCTGGGATCCGAGTTCCCGTTCGATGTGGACGCGCTGTTCCCGGAGCGGATCAC
GGTGCTGGACCAGCACCTGAGGCCCCCAGCCCGCCGACCCGGAACCACAACGCCGGCCCGTGTTGATCTA
CAGCAGCAAATTATGACCATTATAGATGAACTGGGCAAGGCTTCTGCCAAGGCCCAGAATCTTTCCGCTC
CTATCACTAGTGCATCAAGGATGCAGAGTAACCGCCATGTTGTTTATATTCTCAAAGACAGTTCAGCCCG
ACCGGCTGGAAAAGGAGCCATTATTGGTTTCATCAAAGTTGGATACAAGAAGCTCTTTGTACTGGATGAT
CGTGAGGCTCATAATGAGGTAGAACCACTTTGCATCCTGGACTTTTACATCCATGAGTCTGTGCAACGCC
ATGGCCATGGGCGAGAACTCTTCCAGTATATGTTGCAGAAGGAGCGAGTGGAACCGCACCAACTGGCAAT
TGACCGACCCTCACAGAAGCTGCTGAAATTCCTGAATAAGCACTACAATCTGGAGACCACAGTCCCACAG
GTGAACAACTTTGTGATCTTTGAAGGCTTCTTTGCCCATCAACATCGGCCCCCTGCTCCCTCTCTGAGGG
CAACTCGACACTCTCGTGCTGCTGCAGTCGATCCCACGCCCGCTGCTCCAGCAAGGAAGCTGCCACCCAA
GAGAGCAGAGGGAGACATCAAGCCATACTCCTAAGAATTCCCGGGTCGACTCGAGCGGCCGCATCGTGAC
TGACTGACGATCTGCCTCGCGCGTTTCGGTGATGACGGTGAAAACCTCTGACACATGCAGCTCCCGGAGA
CGGTCACAGCTTGTCTGTAAGCGGATGCCGGGAGCAGACAAGCCCGTCAGGGCGCGTCA
